>Addgene plasmid #175031 | Halo-WIPI2B K128E | addgene full sequence | sequence record 350262 | Addgene NGS Result
GTGATGCGGTTTTGGCAGTACACCAATGGGCGTGGATAGCGGTTTGACTCACGGGGATTTCCAAGTCTCC
ACCCCATTGACGTCAATGGGAGTTTGTTTTGGCACCAAAATCAACGGGACTTTCCAAAATGTCGTAATAA
CCCCGCCCCGTTGACGCAAATGGGCGGTAGGCGTGTACGGTGGGAGGTCTATATAAGCAGAGCTGGTTTA
GTGAACCGTCAGATCACTAGAAGCTTTATTGCGGTAGTTTATCACAGTTAAATTGCTAACGCAGTCAGTG
CTTCTGACACAACAGTCTCGAACTTAAGCTGCAGAAGTTGGTCGTGAGGCACTGGGCAGGTAAGTATCAA
GGTTACAAGACAGGTTTAAGGAGACCAATAGAAACTGGGCTTGTCGAGACAGAGAAGACTCTTGCGTTTC
TGATAGGCACCTATTGGTCTTACTGACATCCACTTTGCCTTTCTCTCCACAGGTGTCCACTCCCAGTTCA
ATTACAGCTCTTAAGGCTAGAGTATTAATACGACTCACTATAGGGCTAGCAAAGCCACCATGGCAGAAAT
CGGTACTGGCTTTCCATTCGACCCCCATTATGTGGAAGTCCTGGGCGAGCGCATGCACTACGTCGATGTT
GGTCCGCGCGATGGCACCCCTGTGCTGTTCCTGCACGGTAACCCGACCTCCTCCTACGTGTGGCGCAACA
TCATCCCGCATGTTGCACCGACCCATCGCTGCATTGCTCCAGACCTGATCGGTATGGGCAAATCCGACAA
ACCAGACCTGGGTTATTTCTTCGACGACCACGTCCGCTTCATGGATGCCTTCATCGAAGCCCTGGGTCTG
GAAGAGGTCGTCCTGGTCATTCACGACTGGGGCTCCGCTCTGGGTTTCCACTGGGCCAAGCGCAATCCAG
AGCGCGTCAAAGGTATTGCATTTATGGAGTTCATCCGCCCTATCCCGACCTGGGACGAATGGCCAGAATT
TGCCCGCGAGACCTTCCAGGCCTTCCGCACCACCGACGTCGGCCGCAAGCTGATCATCGATCAGAACGTT
TTTATCGAGGGTACGCTGCCGATGGGTGTCGTCCGCCCGCTGACTGAAGTCGAGATGGACCATTACCGCG
AGCCGTTCCTGAATCCTGTTGACCGCGAGCCACTGTGGCGCTTCCCAAACGAGCTGCCAATCGCCGGTGA
GCCAGCGAACATCGTCGCGCTGGTCGAAGAATACATGGACTGGCTGCACCAGTCCCCTGTCCCGAAGCTG
CTGTTCTGGGGCACCCCAGGCGTTCTGATCCCACCGGCCGAAGCCGCTCGCCTGGCCAAAAGCCTGCCTA
ACTGCAAGGCTGTGGACATCGGCCCGGGTCTGAATCTGCTGCAAGAAGACAACCCGGACCTGATCGGCAG
CGAGATCGCGCGCTGGCTGTCGACGCTCGAGATTTCCGGCGAGCCAACCACTGAGGATCTGTACTTTCAG
AGCGATAACGCGATCGCTTCCGAATTCGGATCCATGAACCTGGCGAGCCAGAGCGGGGAGGCCGGCGCCG
GCCAGCTGCTCTTCGCCAACTTCAACCAGGACAACACGTCCCTAGCTGTTGGTAGTAAGTCCGGTTATAA
ATTTTTCTCCCTTTCTTCTGTGGATAAGCTGGAACAGATCTATGAATGCACCGATACGGAAGATGTGTGC
ATTGTAGAGAGATTGTTCTCCAGCAGCCTAGTGGCCATCGTGAGCCTTAAAGCACCAAGGAAGCTAAAGG
TTTGCCACTTTAAGAAGGGAACTGAGATCTGCAACTACAGCTACTCCAACACGATTCTGGCTGTGAAGCT
CAACAGGCAGAGGCTGATAGTATGCCTGGAGGAGTCCCTGTACATCCACAACATTCGGGACATGGAGGTG
CTGCATACGATCAGGGAGACGCCTCCAAACCCTGCAGGCCTGTGTGCGCTGTCAATCAACAACGACAACT
GCTACTTGGCGTACCCAGGGAGCGCGACCATCGGAGAGGTGCAGGTCTTCGATACCATTAATTTGAGAGC
TGCAAACATGATTCCGGCTCACGACAGTCCTTTAGCGGCACTGGCCTTTGACGCAAGTGGAACTAAACTT
GCCACGGCTTCGGAGAAGGGGACCGTGATTAGGGTATTTTCCATTCCAGAAGGACAAAAACTCTTTGAGT
TTCGGAGAGGAGTAAAGAGGTGCGTGAGCATCTGCTCCCTGGCCTTCAGCATGGACGGCATGTTCCTCTC
CGCCTCCAGCAACACTGAGACCGTGCACATCTTCAAACTCGAGACTGTGAAAGAAAAACCCCCAGAGGAG
CCCACCACCTGGACCGGGTACTTCGGGAAAGTGCTCATGGCCTCCACCAGCTACCTGCCTTCCCAAGTGA
CAGAAATGTTCAACCAGGGCAGAGCCTTCGCCACGGTCCGCCTGCCATTCTGCGGCCACAAAAACATCTG
CTCGCTAGCCACAATTCAGAAGATCCCGCGGTTGTTGGTGGGTGCCGCCGACGGGTACCTGTACATGTAC
AACCTGGACCCCCAGGAGGGCGGCGAGTGTGCCCTGATGAAGCAGCACCGGCTGGACGGCAGTCTGGAAA
CGACCAATGAGATCTTGGACTCTGCCTCTCACGACTGCCCCTTAGTCACTCAGACATACGGCGCAGCTGC
AGGAAAAGGTACTTACGTGCCTTCATCCCCAACGAGACTTGCCTACACAGACGACCTGGGTGCTGTGGGT
GGCGCCTGCCTGGAGGACGAGGCCAGCGCCCTGCGCCTGGATGAGGACAGCGAGCACCCGCCCATGATTC
TTCGGACTGACTGAGCGGCCGCTTGCTGAGTTGGCTGCTGCCACCGCTGAGCAATAACTAGCATAACCCC
TTGGCCGCTTCGAGCAGACATGATAAGATACATTGATGAGTTTGGACAAACCACAACTAGAATGCAGTGA
AAAAAATGCTTTATTTGTGAAATTTGTGATGCTATTGCTTTATTTGTAACCATTATAAGCTGCAATAAAC
AAGTTAACAACAACAATTGCATTCATTTTATGTTTCAGGTTCAGGGGGAGATGTGGGAGGTTTTTTTAAG
CAAGTAAAACCTCTACAAATGTGGTAAAATCGAATTTTAACAAAATATTAACGCTTACAATTTCCTGATG
CGGTATTTTCTCCTTACGCATCTGTGCGGTATTTCACACCGCATACGCGGATCTGCGCAGCACCATGGCC
TGAAATAACCTCTGAAAGAGGAACTTGGTTAGGTACCTTCTGAGGCGGAAAGAACCAGCTGTGGAATGTG
TGTCAGTTAGGGTGTGGAAAGTCCCCAGGCTCCCCAGCAGGCAGAAGTATGCAAAGCATGCATCTCAATT
AGTCAGCAACCAGGTGTGGAAAGTCCCCAGGCTCCCCAGCAGGCAGAAGTATGCAAAGCATGCATCTCAA
TTAGTCAGCAACCATAGTCCCGCCCCTAACTCCGCCCATCCCGCCCCTAACTCCGCCCAGTTCCGCCCAT
TCTCCGCCCCATGGCTGACTAATTTTTTTTATTTATGCAGAGGCCGAGGCCGCCTCGGCCTCTGAGCTAT
TCCAGAAGTAGTGAGGAGGCTTTTTTGGAGGCCTAGGCTTTTGCAAAAAGCTTGATTCTTCTGACACAAC
AGTCTCGAACTTAAGGCTAGAGCCACCATGATTGAACAAGATGGATTGCACGCAGGTTCTCCGGCCGCTT
GGGTGGAGAGGCTATTCGGCTATGACTGGGCACAACAGACAATCGGCTGCTCTGATGCCGCCGTGTTCCG
GCTGTCAGCGCAGGGGCGCCCGGTTCTTTTTGTCAAGACCGACCTGTCCGGTGCCCTGAATGAACTGCAG
GACGAGGCAGCGCGGCTATCGTGGCTGGCCACGACGGGCGTTCCTTGCGCAGCTGTGCTCGACGTTGTCA
CTGAAGCGGGAAGGGACTGGCTGCTATTGGGCGAAGTGCCGGGGCAGGATCTCCTGTCATCTCACCTTGC
TCCTGCCGAGAAAGTATCCATCATGGCTGATGCAATGCGGCGGCTGCATACGCTTGATCCGGCTACCTGC
CCATTCGACCACCAAGCGAAACATCGCATCGAGCGAGCACGTACTCGGATGGAAGCCGGTCTTGTCGATC
AGGATGATCTGGACGAAGAGCATCAGGGGCTCGCGCCAGCCGAACTGTTCGCCAGGCTCAAGGCGCGCAT
GCCCGACGGCGAGGATCTCGTCGTGACCCATGGCGATGCCTGCTTGCCGAATATCATGGTGGAAAATGGC
CGCTTTTCTGGATTCATCGACTGTGGCCGGCTGGGTGTGGCGGACCGCTATCAGGACATAGCGTTGGCTA
CCCGTGATATTGCTGAAGAGCTTGGCGGCGAATGGGCTGACCGCTTCCTCGTGCTTTACGGTATCGCCGC
TCCCGATTCGCAGCGCATCGCCTTCTATCGCCTTCTTGACGAGTTCTTCTGAGCGGGACTCTGGGGTTCG
AAATGACCGACCAAGCGACGCCCAACCTGCCATCACGATGGCCGCAATAAAATATCTTTATTTTCATTAC
ATCTGTGTGTTGGTTTTTTGTGTGAATCGATAGCGATAAGGATCCTCTTTGCGCTTGCGTTTTCCCTTGT
CCAGATAGCCCAGTAGCTGACATTCATCCGGGGTCAGCACCGTTTCTGCGGACTGGCTTTCTACGTAATG
GTTTCTTAGACGTCAGGTGGCACTTTTCGGGGAAATGTGCGCGGAACCCCTATTTGTTTATTTTTCTAAA
TACATTCAAATATGTATCCGCTCATGAGACAATAACCCTGATAAATGCTTCAATAATATTGAAAAAGGAA
GAGTATGAGTATTCAACATTTCCGTGTCGCCCTTATTCCCTTTTTTGCGGCATTTTGCCTTCCTGTTTTT
GCTCACCCAGAAACGCTGGTGAAAGTAAAAGATGCTGAAGATCAGTTGGGTGCACGAGTGGGTTACATCG
AACTGGATCTCAACAGCGGTAAGATCCTTGAGAGTTTTCGCCCCGAAGAACGTTTTCCAATGATGAGCAC
TTTCAAAGTTCTGCTATGTGGCGCGGTATTATCCCGTATTGACGCCGGGCAAGAGCAACTCGGTCGCCGC
ATACACTATTCTCAGAATGACTTGGTTGAGTACTCACCAGTCACAGAAAAGCATCTTACGGATGGCATGA
CAGTAAGAGAATTATGCAGTGCTGCCATAACCATGAGTGATAACACTGCGGCCAACTTACTTCTGACAAC
TATCGGAGGACCGAAGGAGCTAACCGCTTTTTTGCACAACATGGGGGATCATGTAACTCGCCTTGATCGT
TGGGAACCGGAGCTGAATGAAGCCATACCAAACGACGAGCGTGACACCACGATGCCTGTAGCAATGGCAA
CAACGTTGCGCAAACTATTAACTGGCGAACTACTTACTCTAGCTTCCCGGCAACAATTAATAGACTGGAT
GGAGGCGGATAAAGTTGCAGGACCACTTCTGCGCTCGGCCCTTCCGGCTGGCTGGTTTATTGCTGATAAA
TCTGGAGCCGGTGAGCGTGGGTCTCGCGGTATCATTGCAGCACTGGGGCCAGATGGTAAGCCCTCCCGTA
TCGTAGTTATCTACACGACGGGGAGTCAGGCAACTATGGATGAACGAAATAGACAGATCGCTGAGATAGG
TGCCTCACTGATTAAGCATTGGTAATTCGAAATGACCGACCAAGCGACGCCCAACCGGTATCAGCTCACT
CAAAGGCGGTAATACGGTTATCCACAGAATCAGGGGATAACGCAGGAAAGAACATGTGAGCAAAAGGCCA
GCAAAAGGCCAGGAACCGTAAAAAGGCCGCGTTGCTGGCGTTTTTCCATAGGCTCCGCCCCCCTGACGAG
CATCACAAAAATCGACGCTCAAGTCAGAGGTGGCGAAACCCGACAGGACTATAAAGATACCAGGCGTTTC
CCCCTGGAAGCTCCCTCGTGCGCTCTCCTGTTCCGACCCTGCCGCTTACCGGATACCTGTCCGCCTTTCT
CCCTTCGGGAAGCGTGGCGCTTTCTCATAGCTCACGCTGTAGGTATCTCAGTTCGGTGTAGGTCGTTCGC
TCCAAGCTGGGCTGTGTGCACGAACCCCCCGTTCAGCCCGACCGCTGCGCCTTATCCGGTAACTATCGTC
TTGAGTCCAACCCGGTAAGACACGACTTATCGCCACTGGCAGCAGCCACTGGTAACAGGATTAGCAGAGC
GAGGTATGTAGGCGGTGCTACAGAGTTCTTGAAGTGGTGGCCTAACTACGGCTACACTAGAAGGACAGTA
TTTGGTATCTGCGCTCTGCTGAAGCCAGTTACCTTCGGAAAAAGAGTTGGTAGCTCTTGATCCGGCAAAC
AAACCACCGCTGGTAGCGGTGGTTTTTTTGTTTGCAAGCAGCAGATTACGCGCAGAAAAAAAGGATTTCA
AGAAGATCCTTTGATCTTTTCTACGGGGTCTGACGCTCAGTGGAACGAAAACTCACGTTAAGGGATTTTG
GTCATGAGATTATCAAAAAGGATCTTCACCTAGATCCTTTTATAGTCCGGAAATACAGGAACGCACGCTG
GATGGCCCTTCGCTGGGATGGTGAAACCATGAAAAATGGCAGCTTCAGTGGATTAAGTGGGGGTAATGTG
GCCTGTACCCTCTGGTTGCATAGGTATTCATACGGTTAAAATTTATCAGGCGCGATTGCGGCAGTTTTTC
GGGTGGTTTGTTGCCATTTTTACCTGTCTGCTGCCGTGATCGCGCTGAACGCGTTTTAGCGGTGCGTACA
ATTAAGGGATTATGGTAAATCCACTTACTGTCTGCCCTCGTAGCCATCGAGATAAACCGCAGTACTCCGG
CCACGATGCGTCCGGCGTAGAGGATCGAGATCTTCAATATTGGCCATTAGCCATATTATTCATTGGTTAT
ATAGCATAAATCAATATTGGCTATTGGCCATTGCATACGTTGTATCTATATCATAATATGTACATTTATA
TTGGCTCATGTCCAATATGACCGCCATGTTGGCATTGATTATTGACTAGTTATTAATAGTAATCAATTAC
GGGGTCATTAGTTCATAGCCCATATATGGAGTTCCGCGTTACATAACTTACGGTAAATGGCCCGCCTGGC
TGACCGCCCAACGACCCCCGCCCATTGACGTCAATAATGACGTATGTTCCCATAGTAACGCCAATAGGGA
CTTTCCATTGACGTCAATGGGTGGAGTATTTACGGTAAACTGCCCACTTGGCAGTACATCAAGTGTATCA
TATGCCAAGTCCGCCCCCTATTGACGTCAATGACGGTAAATGGCCCGCCTGGCATTATGCCCAGTACATG
ACCTTACGGGACTTTCCTACTTGGCAGTACATCTACGTATTAGTCATCGCTATTACCATG
Features (pLannotate 1.2.2; 21 found; start..end, strand, type, name):
      2..201     +  promoter       CMV promoter: human cytomegalovirus (CMV) immediate early promoter
    340..472     +  intron         chimeric intron: chimera between introns from human β-globin and immunoglobulin heavy chain genes
    516..534     +  promoter       T7 promoter: promoter for bacteriophage T7 RNA polymerase
    550..1440    +  CDS            HaloTag®: modified bacterial dehalogenase that forms covalent bonds with chloroalkane derivatives
   1453..1473    +  CDS            TEV site: tobacco etch virus (TEV) protease recognition and cleavage site
   1504..2811    +  CDS            Wipi2: WIPI2_RAT - Experimental evidence at protein level: Swiss-Prot protein existence level 1. Component of the autophagy machinery that controls the major intracellular degradation process by which cytoplasmic materials are packaged into autophagosomes and delivered to lysosomes for degradation. Involved in an early step of the formation of preautophagosomal structures. Binds and is activated by phosphatidylinositol 3-phosphate (PtdIns3P) forming on membranes of the endoplasmic reticulum upon activation of the upstream ULK1 and PI3 kinases. Mediates ER-isolation membranes contacts by interacting w
   2825..2850    +  CDS            SET1 (fragment): solubility-enhancement tag derived from T7 phage gene 10B
   2858..2874    +  terminator     T7 terminator (fragment): transcription terminator for bacteriophage T7 RNA polymerase
   2894..3015    -  polyA_signal   SV40 poly(A) signal: SV40 polyadenylation signal
   3038..3106    -  CDS            large T antigen (fragment): large T antigen from SV40 (simian virus 40)
   3111..3143    +  rep_origin     M13 ori (fragment): M13 bacteriophage origin of replication; arrow indicates direction of (+) strand synthesis
   3144..3195    -  misc_feature   bom (fragment): basis of mobility region from pBR322
   3260..3617    +  promoter       SV40 promoter: SV40 enhancer and early promoter
   3668..4459    +  CDS            neo: KKA2_KLEPN - Also known as kan, nptII. Experimental evidence at protein level: Swiss-Prot protein existence level 1. Resistance to kanamycin, neomycin, paromomycin, ribostamycin, butirosin and gentamicin B. From Klebsiella pneumoniae.
   4526..4574    +  polyA_signal   poly(A) signal: synthetic polyadenylation signal
   4595..4687    -  CDS            tnpA (fragment): TN5P_ECOLX - Also known as tnp. Experimental evidence at protein level: Swiss-Prot protein existence level 1. Mediates transposition of transposon Tn5 by a 'cut and paste' mechanism. First, the monomeric transposase binds the 19 bp inverted DNA repeats flanking the transposon. Then, dimerization of the DNA- bound transposase creates a synaptic DNA complex. After nicking of the first DNA strand, excision of the transposon proceeds through a series of intermediates. The transposase then mediates the insertion of the transposon at a new site by strand transfer. The activity of the wild- type tran
   4730..4834    +  promoter       AmpR promoter: bla
   4835..5695    +  CDS            AmpR: β-lactamase; bla; confers resistance to ampicillin, carbenicillin, and related antibiotics
   5853..6441    -  rep_origin     ori: high-copy-number ColE1/pMB1/pBR322/pUC origin of replication
   6557..6840    +  misc_feature   cer region: ColE1-derived recombination site that helps to maintain plasmids as monomers
   7033..7410    +  enhancer       CMV enhancer: human cytomegalovirus immediate early enhancer
