[The description below was written by a language model from this plasmid's Addgene catalogue record and pLannotate feature annotations shown in this document.]
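Description:
Halo-WIPI2B K128E is a 7.4 kb mammalian expression plasmid built on the Promega pHTN backbone, which places a HaloTag at the N-terminus of the cloned protein. It is propagated in E. coli through a high-copy ColE1/pUC-type origin with ampicillin selection (AmpR, β-lactamase), and the backbone also carries a ColE1 cer site, which helps keep plasmids monomeric. A separate SV40 enhancer/early promoter drives a neomycin phosphotransferase gene followed by a synthetic poly(A) signal, a cassette that can in principle support G418 selection of transfected mammalian cells, although the record does not describe stable-line use.

The expression unit consists of the CMV immediate early enhancer and promoter, a chimeric β-globin/immunoglobulin intron that improves transcript processing, and an open reading frame encoding HaloTag, a TEV protease cleavage site and then human WIPI2B, terminated by an SV40 polyadenylation signal. A T7 promoter upstream of the fusion could also allow in vitro transcription. The insert was cloned between EcoRI and NotI sites and carries a lysine-to-glutamate substitution at residue 128. The automated annotation matched the coding region to the rat Wipi2 protein entry, which reflects sequence homology rather than the recorded human origin. Several short fragment hits in the table (SET1, large T antigen, M13 ori, bom, tnpA) appear to be backbone remnants rather than functional elements.

WIPI2 is a PtdIns3P-binding autophagy factor acting early in autophagosome formation, and the K128E mutation is intended to abrogate its interaction with ATG16L1. HaloTag binds chloroalkane ligands covalently, so the mutant can be labelled with fluorescent ligands or captured, making it a binding-deficient comparison in studies of ATG16L1 membrane recruitment.
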