Addgene plasmid #175031: Halo-WIPI2B K128E
Purpose: Expresses WIPI2B (K128E) fused to Halo in mammalian cells to abrogate interaction with ATG16L1
Depositing lab: Andrea Stavoe. Depositing organization: University of Texas Health Science Center at Houston. Publication: Structural basis for membrane recruitment of ATG16L1 by WIPI2 in autophagy. Strong LM, Chang C, Riley JF, Boecker CA, Flower TG, Buffalo CZ, Ren X, Stavoe AK, Holzbaur EL, Hurley JH. Elife. 2021 Sep 10;10. pii: 70372. doi: 10.7554/eLife.70372. PubMed 34505572.
Backbone
  Vector backbone: pHTN
  Backbone manufacturer: Promega
  Backbone size w/o insert (bp): 6143
  Total vector size (bp): 7410
  Vector type: Mammalian Expression
Growth in bacteria
  Bacterial resistance: Ampicillin, 100 μg/mL
  Growth temperature: 37°C
  Growth strain: DH5alpha
  Copy number: Unknown
Gene/Insert
  Gene/Insert name: WIPI2B (K128E)
  Species: H. sapiens (human)
  Mutation: Lysine 128 to Glutamate (AAG to GAG)
  Entrez Gene: WIPI2 (a.k.a. ATG18B, Atg21, CGI-50, IDDSSA, WIPI-2)
  Promoter: CMV
  Tag / fusion protein: HaloTag
  Cloning method: Restriction Enzyme; 5′ cloning site EcoRI (not destroyed); 3′ cloning site NotI (not destroyed)
  Sequencing primers: 5′ cctgatcggcagcgagatcg
Resource information
  A portion of this plasmid was derived from a plasmid made by: Sharon Tooze, Francis Crick Institute, UK
Terms and licenses: Academic/Nonprofit Terms; Industry Terms: Not Available to Industry
How to cite: Halo-WIPI2B K128E was a gift from Andrea Stavoe (Addgene plasmid # 175031 ; http://n2t.net/addgene:175031 ; RRID:Addgene_175031)
